Addgene plasmid #110754: Human HUWE1 (3993-4374)
Purpose: Bacterial Expression of HUWE1 HECT domain
Depositing lab: David Komander. Depositing organization: MRC Laboratory of Molecular Biology. Publication: Ubiquitin Linkage-Specific Affimers Reveal Insights into K6-Linked Ubiquitin Signaling. Michel MA, Swatek KN, Hospenthal MK, Komander D. Mol Cell. 2017 Oct 5;68(1):233-246.e5. doi: 10.1016/j.molcel.2017.08.020. Epub 2017 Sep 21. PubMed 28943312.
Backbone
  Vector backbone: pET28a
  Backbone manufacturer: Merck
  Vector type: Bacterial Expression
Growth in bacteria
  Bacterial resistance: Kanamycin, 50 μg/mL
  Growth temperature: 37°C
  Growth strain: DH5alpha
  Copy number: Low Copy
Gene/Insert
  Gene/Insert name: HUWE1
  Species: H. sapiens (human)
  Entrez Gene: HUWE1 (a.k.a. ARF-BP1, HECTH9, HSPC272, Ib772, LASU1, MRXST, MULE, URE-B1, UREB1)
  Promoter: T7
  Tag / fusion protein: N-His6-3C (N terminal on insert)
  Cloning method: Unknown
  Sequencing primers: 5′ TAATACGACTCACTATAGGG; 3′ GGGTTATGCTAGTTATTGC
Resource information
  A portion of this plasmid was derived from a plasmid made by: HUWE1: cDNA plasmid (provided by Thomas Mund, LMB)
Terms and licenses: Academic/Nonprofit Terms; Industry Terms: Not Available to Industry
How to cite: Human HUWE1 (3993-4374) was a gift from David Komander (Addgene plasmid # 110754 ; http://n2t.net/addgene:110754 ; RRID:Addgene_110754)
