[The description below was written by a language model from this plasmid's Addgene catalogue record and pLannotate feature annotations shown in this document.]
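Description:
Human HUWE1 (3993-4374) is a bacterial expression plasmid built on the pET28a backbone for producing the catalytic HECT domain of the human E3 ubiquitin ligase HUWE1 (also known as MULE or ARF-BP1) in E. coli. The sequenced plasmid is 6,455 nt and carries the usual pET architecture: a kanamycin resistance gene (aminoglycoside phosphotransferase) for selection, a pBR322-type origin accompanied by the bom region and the rop gene, which together keep the plasmid at low copy number, and an f1 origin. Short annotated fragments of a tetracycline resistance gene and an AmpR promoter appear to be backbone remnants rather than functional markers.

The insert encodes residues 3993-4374 of HUWE1 and sits downstream of a T7 promoter, a lac operator and the T7 gene 10 ribosome binding site, with a T7 terminator at the end of the cassette. A plasmid-borne lacI gene supplies lac repressor, so transcription depends on T7 RNA polymerase supplied by the host and is induced with IPTG. According to the catalogue entry, the protein carries an N-terminal His6 tag followed by a 3C protease cleavage site, which permits metal-affinity purification and later removal of the tag. The automated annotation labels the His-coding stretch as a fragment of another composite tag and matches only part of the insert to the rat Huwe1 orthologue; this probably reflects sequence conservation, since the record gives the species as human. A His-coding fragment is also annotated downstream of the insert, typical of the pET28a backbone, but the record does not say whether it is translated. The associated publication concerns K6-linked ubiquitin signalling, which fits use of the recombinant HECT domain in ubiquitination studies.
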