Features (pLannotate 1.2.2; 20 found; start..end, strand, type, name):
    209..227     +  promoter       T7 promoter: promoter for bacteriophage T7 RNA polymerase
    228..252     +  protein_bind   lac operator: The lac repressor binds to the lac operator to inhibit transcription in E. coli. This inhibition can be relieved by adding lactose or isopropyl-β-D-thiogalactopyranoside (IPTG). lac repressor encoded by lacI
    267..289     +  RBS            RBS: efficient ribosome binding site from bacteriophage T7 gene 10 (Olins and Rangwala, 1989)
    308..324     +  CDS            capTEV™ (fragment): composite tag for in vivo biotinylation, TEV protease cleavage, and 6xHis tagging
    539..1504    +  CDS            Huwe1: HUWE1_RAT - Also known as Ureb1. Experimental evidence at protein level: Swiss-Prot protein existence level 1. E3 ubiquitin-protein ligase which mediates ubiquitination and subsequent proteasomal degradation of target proteins. Regulates apoptosis by catalyzing the polyubiquitination and degradation of MCL1. Mediates monoubiquitination of DNA polymerase beta (POLB) at 'Lys-41', 'Lys-61' and 'Lys-81', thereby playing a role in base-excision repair. Also ubiquitinates the p53/TP53 tumor suppressor and core histones including H1, H2A, H2B, H3 and H4 (By similarity). Ubiquitinates MFN2 to negative
   1528..1545    +  CDS            9xHis (fragment): 9xHis affinity tag
   1555..1604    +  CDS            SET1 (fragment): solubility-enhancement tag derived from T7 phage gene 10B
   1612..1659    +  terminator     T7 terminator: transcription terminator for bacteriophage T7 RNA polymerase
   1696..2124    +  rep_origin     f1 ori (sequence partly withheld): f1 bacteriophage origin of replication; arrow indicates direction of (+) strand synthesis
   2177..2234    +  promoter       AmpR promoter (fragment): bla
   2243..3058    -  CDS            KanR: aminoglycoside phosphotransferase; aph(3')-Ia; confers resistance to kanamycin in bacteria or G418 (Geneticin®) in eukaryotes
   3180..3768    +  rep_origin     ori: high-copy-number ColE1/pMB1/pBR322/pUC origin of replication
   3954..4093    -  misc_feature   bom: basis of mobility region from pBR322
   4195..4386    -  CDS            rop: Rop protein, which maintains plasmids at low copy number; rop
   4403..4783    +  CDS            YPB1_ECOLX: Protein predicted: Swiss-Prot protein existence level 4. From Escherichia coli.
   4855..5146    -  CDS            TcR (fragment): tetracycline efflux protein; tet; confers resistance to tetracycline
   5161..5182    -  protein_bind   CAP binding site: CAP binding activates transcription in the presence of cAMP. E. coli catabolite activator protein
   5195..6277    -  CDS            lacI: lac repressor; lacI; The lac repressor binds to the lac operator to inhibit transcription in E. coli. This inhibition can be relieved by adding lactose or isopropyl-β-D-thiogalactopyranoside (IPTG).
   6278..6355    -  promoter       lacI promoter: lacI
   6363..187     -  CDS            TcR (fragment) (across the origin): tetracycline efflux protein; tet; confers resistance to tetracycline
>Addgene plasmid #110754 | Human HUWE1 (3993-4374) | addgene full sequence | sequence record 218961 | Addgene NGS Result
CAAGGAGATGGCGCCCAACAGTCCCCCGGCCACGGGGCCTGCCACCATACCCACGCCGAAACAAGCGCTC
ATGAGCCCGAAGTGGCGAGCCCGATCTTCCCCATCGGTGATGTCGGCGATATAGGCGCCAGCAACCGCAC
CTGTGGCGCCGGTGATGCCGGCCACGATGCGTCCGGCGTAGAGGATCGAGATCTCGATCCCGCGAAATTA
ATACGACTCACTATAGGGGAATTGTGAGCGGATAACAATTCCCCTCTAGAAATAATTTTGTTTAACTTTA
AGAAGGAGATATACCATGGGCAGCAGCCATCATCATCATCATCACAGCAGCGGTCTGGAAGTTCTGTTTC
AGGGCCCGGACTTTGATGTCAAGCGCAAATATTTCCGCCAAGAGCTGGAGCGTTTAGATGAGGGGCTCCG
GAAAGAAGACATGGCTGTGCATGTCCGTCGTGACCATGTGTTTGAAGACTCCTATCGTGAGCTGCATCGC
AAATCCCCCGAAGAAATGAAGAATCGATTGTATATAGTATTTGAAGGAGAAGAAGGGCAGGATGCTGGCG
GGCTCCTGCGGGAGTGGTATATGATCATCTCTCGAGAGATGTTTAACCCTATGTATGCCTTGTTCCGTAC
CTCACCTGGTGATCGAGTCACCTACACCATCAATCCATCTTCCCACTGCAACCCCAACCACCTCAGCTAC
TTCAAGTTTGTCGGACGCATTGTGGCCAAAGCTGTATATGACAACCGTCTTCTGGAGTGCTACTTTACTC
GATCCTTTTACAAACACATCTTGGGCAAGTCAGTCAGATATACAGATATGGAGAGTGAAGATTACCACTT
CTACCAAGGTCTGGTTTATCTGCTGGAAAATGATGTCTCCACACTAGGCTATGACCTCACCTTCAGCACT
GAGGTCCAAGAGTTTGGAGTTTGTGAAGTTCGTGACCTCAAACCCAATGGGGCCAACATCTTGGTAACAG
AGGAGAATAAGAAGGAGTATGTACACCTGGTATGCCAGATGAGAATGACAGGAGCCATCCGCAAGCAGTT
GGCGGCTTTCTTAGAAGGCTTCTATGAGATCATTCCAAAGCGCCTCATTTCCATCTTCACTGAGCAGGAG
TTAGAGCTGCTTATATCAGGACTGCCCACCATTGACATCGATGATCTGAAATCCAACACTGAATACCACA
AGTACCAGTCCAACTCTATTCAGATCCAGTGGTTCTGGAGAGCATTGCGTTCTTTCGATCAAGCTGACCG
TGCCAAGTTCCTCCAGTTTGTCACGGGTACTTCCAAGGTACCCCTGCAAGGCTTTGCTGCCCTCGAAGGC
ATGAATGGCATTCAGAAGTTTCAGATCCATCGAGATGACAGGTCCACAGATCGCCTGCCTTCAGCTCACA
CATGTTTTAATCAGCTGGATCTGCCTGCCTATGAGAGCTTTGAGAAGCTCCGCCACATGCTACTGTTGGC
TATCCAGGAGTGCTCTGAAGGCTTTGGGCTGGCCTAAAGCTTTCTAGACCATTTAAACACCACCACCACC
ACCACTGAGATCCGGCTGCTAACAAAGCCCGAAAGGAAGCTGAGTTGGCTGCTGCCACCGCTGAGCAATA
ACTAGCATAACCCCTTGGGGCCTCTAAACGGGTCTTGAGGGGTTTTTTGCTGAAAGGAGGAACTATATCC
GGATTGGCGAATGGG
[124 nt withheld, positions 1696-1819]
C
[91 nt withheld, positions 1821-1911]
A
[49 nt withheld, positions 1913-1961]
CCTTTGACGTTGGAGTCCACGTTCTTT
[37 nt withheld, positions 1989-2025]
ACCCTATCTCGGTCTATTCTTTTGATTTATAAGGGATTTTGCCGATTTCGGCCTATTGGTTAAAAAATGA
GCTGATTTAACAAAAATTTAACGCGAATTTTAACAAAATATTAACGCTTACAATTTAGGTGGCACTTTTC
GGGGAAATGTGCGCGGAACCCCTATTTGTTTATTTTTCTAAATACATTCAAATATGTATCCGCTCATGAA
TTAATTCTTAGAAAAACTCATCGAGCATCAAATGAAACTGCAATTTATTCATATCAGGATTATCAATACC
ATATTTTTGAAAAAGCCGTTTCTGTAATGAAGGAGAAAACTCACCGAGGCAGTTCCATAGGATGGCAAGA
TCCTGGTATCGGTCTGCGATTCCGACTCGTCCAACATCAATACAACCTATTAATTTCCCCTCGTCAAAAA
TAAGGTTATCAAGTGAGAAATCACCATGAGTGACGACTGAATCCGGTGAGAATGGCAAAAGTTTATGCAT
TTCTTTCCAGACTTGTTCAACAGGCCAGCCATTACGCTCGTCATCAAAATCACTCGCATCAACCAAACCG
TTATTCATTCGTGATTGCGCCTGAGCGAGACGAAATACGCGATCGCTGTTAAAAGGACAATTACAAACAG
GAATCGAATGCAACCGGCGCAGGAACACTGCCAGCGCATCAACAATATTTTCACCTGAATCAGGATATTC
TTCTAATACCTGGAATGCTGTTTTCCCGGGGATCGCAGTGGTGAGTAACCATGCATCATCAGGAGTACGG
ATAAAATGCTTGATGGTCGGAAGAGGCATAAATTCCGTCAGCCAGTTTAGTCTGACCATCTCATCTGTAA
CATCATTGGCAACGCTACCTTTGCCATGTTTCAGAAACAACTCTGGCGCATCGGGCTTCCCATACAATCG
ATAGATTGTCGCACCTGATTGCCCGACATTATCGCGAGCCCATTTATACCCATATAAATCAGCATCCATG
TTGGAATTTAATCGCGGCCTAGAGCAAGACGTTTCCCGTTGAATATGGCTCATAACACCCCTTGTATTAC
TGTTTATGTAAGCAGACAGTTTTATTGTTCATGACCAAAATCCCTTAACGTGAGTTTTCGTTCCACTGAG
CGTCAGACCCCGTAGAAAAGATCAAAGGATCTTCTTGAGATCCTTTTTTTCTGCGCGTAATCTGCTGCTT
GCAAACAAAAAAACCACCGCTACCAGCGGTGGTTTGTTTGCCGGATCAAGAGCTACCAACTCTTTTTCCG
AAGGTAACTGGCTTCAGCAGAGCGCAGATACCAAATACTGTCCTTCTAGTGTAGCCGTAGTTAGGCCACC
ACTTCAAGAACTCTGTAGCACCGCCTACATACCTCGCTCTGCTAATCCTGTTACCAGTGGCTGCTGCCAG
TGGCGATAAGTCGTGTCTTACCGGGTTGGACTCAAGACGATAGTTACCGGATAAGGCGCAGCGGTCGGGC
TGAACGGGGGGTTCGTGCACACAGCCCAGCTTGGAGCGAACGACCTACACCGAACTGAGATACCTACAGC
GTGAGCTATGAGAAAGCGCCACGCTTCCCGAAGGGAGAAAGGCGGACAGGTATCCGGTAAGCGGCAGGGT
CGGAACAGGAGAGCGCACGAGGGAGCTTCCAGGGGGAAACGCCTGGTATCTTTATAGTCCTGTCGGGTTT
CGCCACCTCTGACTTGAGCGTCGATTTTTGTGATGCTCGTCAGGGGGGCGGAGCCTATGGAAAAACGCCA
GCAACGCGGCCTTTTTACGGTTCCTGGCCTTTTGCTGGCCTTTTGCTCACATGTTCTTTCCTGCGTTATC
CCCTGATTCTGTGGATAACCGTATTACCGCCTTTGAGTGAGCTGATACCGCTCGCCGCAGCCGAACGACC
GAGCGCAGCGAGTCAGTGAGCGAGGAAGCGGAAGAGCGCCTGATGCGGTATTTTCTCCTTACGCATCTGT
GCGGTATTTCACACCGCAATGGTGCACTCTCAGTACAATCTGCTCTGATGCCGCATAGTTAAGCCAGTAT
ACACTCCGCTATCGCTACGTGACTGGGTCATGGCTGCGCCCCGACACCCGCCAACACCCGCTGACGCGCC
CTGACGGGCTTGTCTGCTCCCGGCATCCGCTTACAGACAAGCTGTGACCGTCTCCGGGAGCTGCATGTGT
CAGAGGTTTTCACCGTCATCACCGAAACGCGCGAGGCAGCTGCGGTAAAGCTCATCAGCGTGGTCGTGAA
GCGATTCACAGATGTCTGCCTGTTCATCCGCGTCCAGCTCGTTGAGTTTCTCCAGAAGCGTTAATGTCTG
GCTTCTGATAAAGCGGGCCATGTTAAGGGCGGTTTTTTCCTGTTTGGTCACTGATGCCTCCGTGTAAGGG
GGATTTCTGTTCATGGGGGTAATGATACCGATGAAACGAGAGAGGATGCTCACGATACGGGTTACTGATG
ATGAACATGCCCGGTTACTGGAACGTTGTGAGGGTAAACAACTGGCGGTATGGATGCGGCGGGACCAGAG
AAAAATCACTCAGGGTCAATGCCAGCGCTTCGTTAATACAGATGTAGGTGTTCCACAGGGTAGCCAGCAG
CATCCTGCGATGCAGATCCGGAACATAATGGTGCAGGGCGCTGACTTCCGCGTTTCCAGACTTTACGAAA
CACGGAAACCGAAGACCATTCATGTTGTTGCTCAGGTCGCAGACGTTTTGCAGCAGCAGTCGCTTCACGT
TCGCTCGCGTATCGGTGATTCATTCTGCTAACCAGTAAGGCAACCCCGCCAGCCTAGCCGGGTCCTCAAC
GACAGGAGCACGATCATGCGCACCCGTGGGGCCGCCATGCCGGCGATAATGGCCTGCTTCTCGCCGAAAC
GTTTGGTGGCGGGACCAGTGACGAAGGCTTGAGCGAGGGCGTGCAAGATTCCGAATACCGCAAGCGACAG
GCCGATCATCGTCGCGCTCCAGCGAAAGCGGTCCTCGCCGAAAATGACCCAGAGCGCTGCCGGCACCTGT
CCTACGAGTTGCATGATAAAGAAGACAGTCATAAGTGCGGCGACGATAGTCATGCCCCGCGCCCACCGGA
AGGAGCTGACTGGGTTGAAGGCTCTCAAGGGCATCGGTCGAGATCCCGGTGCCTAATGAGTGAGCTAACT
TACATTAATTGCGTTGCGCTCACTGCCCGCTTTCCAGTCGGGAAACCTGTCGTGCCAGCTGCATTAATGA
ATCGGCCAACGCGCGGGGAGAGGCGGTTTGCGTATTGGGCGCCAGGGTGGTTTTTCTTTTCACCAGTGAG
ACGGGCAACAGCTGATTGCCCTTCACCGCCTGGCCCTGAGAGAGTTGCAGCAAGCGGTCCACGCTGGTTT
GCCCCAGCAGGCGAAAATCCTGTTTGATGGTGGTTAACGGCGGGATATAACATGAGCTGTCTTCGGTATC
GTCGTATCCCACTACCGAGATATCCGCACCAACGCGCAGCCCGGACTCGGTAATGGCGCGCATTGCGCCC
AGCGCCATCTGATCGTTGGCAACCAGCATCGCAGTGGGAACGATGCCCTCATTCAGCATTTGCATGGTTT
GTTGAAAACCGGACATGGCACTCCAGTCGCCTTCCCGTTCCGCTATCGGCTGAATTTGATTGCGAGTGAG
ATATTTATGCCAGCCAGCCAGACGCAGACGCGCCGAGACAGAACTTAATGGGCCCGCTAACAGCGCGATT
TGCTGGTGACCCAATGCGACCAGATGCTCCACGCCCAGTCGCGTACCGTCTTCATGGGAGAAAATAATAC
TGTTGATGGGTGTCTGGTCAGAGACATCAAGAAATAACGCCGGAACATTAGTGCAGGCAGCTTCCACAGC
AATGGCATCCTGGTCATCCAGCGGATAGTTAATGATCAGCCCACTGACGCGTTGCGCGAGAAGATTGTGC
ACCGCCGCTTTACAGGCTTCGACGCCGCTTCGTTCTACCATCGACACCACCACGCTGGCACCCAGTTGAT
CGGCGCGAGATTTAATCGCCGCGACAATTTGCGACGGCGCGTGCAGGGCCAGACTGGAGGTGGCAACGCC
AATCAGCAACGACTGTTTGCCCGCCAGTTGTTGTGCCACGCGGTTGGGAATGTAATTCAGCTCCGCCATC
GCCGCTTCCACTTTTTCCCGCGTTTTCGCAGAAACGTGGCTGGCCTGGTTCACCACGCGGGAAACGGTCT
GATAAGAGACACCGGCATACTCTGCGACATCGTATAACGTTACTGGTTTCACATTCACCACCCTGAATTG
ACTCTCTTCCGGGCGCTATCATGCCATACCGCGAAAGGTTTTGCGCCATTCGATGGTGTCCGGGATCTCG
ACGCTCTCCCTTATGCGACTCCTGCATTAGGAAGCAGCCCAGTAGTAGGTTGAGGCCGTTGAGCACCGCC
GCCGCAAGGAATGGTGCATG
