>Addgene plasmid #110754 | Human HUWE1 (3993-4374) | depositor partial sequence | sequence record 208967 | Forward sequence
TTAACTTTAAGAAGGAGATATACCATGGGCAGCAGCCATCATCATCATCATCACAGCAGCGGTCTGGAAG
TTCTGTTTCAGGGCCCGGACTTTGATGTCAAGCGCAAATATTTCCGCCAAGAGCTGGAGCGTTTAGATGA
GGGGCTCCGGAAAGAAGACATGGCTGTGCATGTCCGTCGTGACCATGTGTTTGAAGACTCCTATCGTGAG
CTGCATCGCAAATCCCCCGAAGAAATGAAGAATCGATTGTATATAGTATTTGAAGGAGAAGAAGGGCAGG
ATGCTGGCGGGCTCCTGCGGGAGTGGTATATGATCATCTCTCGAGAGATGTTTAACCCTATGTATGCCTT
GTTCCGTACCTCACCTGGTGATCGAGTCACCTACACCATCAATCCATCTTCCCACTGCAACCCCAACCAC
CTCAGCTACTTCAAGTTTGTCGGACGCATTGTGGCCAAAGCTGTATATGACAACCGTCTTCTGGAGTGCT
ACTTTACTCGATCCTTTTACAAACACATCTTGGGCAAGTCAGTCAGATATACAGATATGGAGAGTGAAGA
TTACCACTTCTACCAAGGTCTGGTTTATCTGCTGGAAAATGATGTCTCCACACTAGGCTATGACCTCACC
TTCAGCACTGAGGTCCAAGAGTTTGGAGTTTGTGAAGTTCGTGACCTCAAACCCAATGGGGCCAACATCT
TGGTAACAGAGGAGAATAAGAAGGAGTATGTACACCTGGTATGCCAGATGAGAATGACAGGAGCCATCCG
CAAGCAGTTGGCGGCTTTCTTAGAAGGCTTCTATGAGATCATTCCAAAGCGCCTCATTTCCATCTTCACT
GAGCAGGAGTTAGAGCTGCTTATATCAGGACTGCCCACCATTGACATCGATGATCTGAAATCCAACACTG
AATACCACAAGTACCAGTCCAACTCTATTCAGATCCAGTGGTTCTGGAGAGCATTGCGTTCTTTCGATCA
AGCTGACCGTGCCAAGTTCCTCCAGTTTGTCACGGGTACTTCCAAGGTACCCCTGCAAGGCTT
