>Addgene plasmid #110754 | Human HUWE1 (3993-4374) | depositor partial sequence | sequence record 208968 | Reverse sequence
GGGGGGGCAAGCCACTTCAGCTTCCTTTCGGGCTTTGTTAGCAGCCGGATCTCAGTGGTGGTGGTGGTGG
TGTTTAAATGGTCTAGAAAGCTTTAGGCCAGCCCAAAGCCTTCAGAGCACTCCTGGATAGCCAACAGTAG
CATGTGGCGGAGCTTCTCAAAGCTCTCATAGGCAGGCAGATCCAGCTGATTAAAGCATGTGTGAGCTGAA
GGCAGGCGATCTGTGGACCTGTCATCTCGATGGATCTGAAACTTCTGAATGCCATTCATGCCTTCGAGGG
CAGCAAAGCCTTGCAGGGGTACCTTGGAAGTACCCGTGACAAACTGGAGGAACTTGGCACGGTCAGCTTG
ATCGAAAGAACGCAATGCTCTCCAGAACCACTGGATCTGAATAGAGTTGGACTGGTACTTGTGGTATTCA
GTGTTGGATTTCAGATCATCGATGTCAATGGTGGGCAGTCCTGATATAAGCAGCTCTAACTCCTGCTCAG
TGAAGATGGAAATGAGGCGCTTTGGAATGATCTCATAGAAGCCTTCTAAGAAAGCCGCCAACTGCTTGCG
GATGGCTCCTGTCATTCTCATCTGGCATACCAGGTGTACATACTCCTTCTTATTCTCCTCTGTTACCAAG
ATGTTGGCCCCATTGGGTTTGAGGTCACGAACTTCACAAACTCCAAACTCTTGGACCTCAGTGCTGAAGG
TGAGGTCATAGCCTAGTGTGGAGACATCATTTTCCAGCAGATAAACCAGACCTTGGTAGAAGTGGTAATC
TTCACTCTCCATATCTGTATATCTGACTGACTTGCCCAAGATGTGTTTGTAAAAGGATCGAGTAAAGTAG
CACTCCAGAAGACGGTTGTCATATACAGCTTTGGCCACAATGCGTCCGACAAACTTGAAGTAGCTGAGGT
GGTTGGGGTTGCAGTGGGAAGATGGATTGATGGTGTAGGTGACTCGATCACCAGGTGAGGTACGGAACAA
GGCATACATAGGGTTAAACATCTCTCGAGAGATGATCATATACCACTCCCGCAGGAGCCCGCCAGCATCC
TGCC
